Addgene plasmid #210131: lentiCRISPR v2-sgBAK-1
Purpose: knock out BAK in mammalian cells
Depositing lab: Boyi Gan. Depositing organization: University of Texas MD Anderson Cancer Center. Publication: Actin cytoskeleton vulnerability to disulfide stress mediates disulfidptosis. Liu X, Nie L, Zhang Y, Yan Y, Wang C, Colic M, Olszewski K, Horbath A, Chen X, Lei G, Mao C, Wu S, Zhuang L, Poyurovsky MV, James You M, Hart T, Billadeau DD, Chen J, Gan B. Nat Cell Biol. 2023 Mar;25(3):404-414. doi: 10.1038/s41556-023-01091-2. Epub 2023 Feb 6. PubMed 36747082.
Backbone
  Vector backbone: lentiCRISPR v2
  Backbone manufacturer: Feng Zhang
  Backbone size w/o insert (bp): 12000
  Total vector size (bp): 12000
  Vector type: CRISPR
  Selectable markers: Puromycin
Growth in bacteria
  Bacterial resistance: Ampicillin, 100 μg/mL
  Growth temperature: 37°C
  Growth strain: NEB Stable
  Copy number: High Copy
Gene/Insert
  Gene/Insert name: Bcl-2 homologous antagonist/killer (alt names: BAK; BAK1)
  gRNA/shRNA sequence: GCAGGTAGCCCAGGACACAG
  Species: H. sapiens (human)
  GenBank ID: NM_001188.4 NM_001188.4
  Entrez Gene: BAK1 (a.k.a. BAK, BAK-LIKE, BCL2L7, CDN1)
Terms and licenses: Academic/Nonprofit Terms; Industry Terms: Not Available to Industry
How to cite: lentiCRISPR v2-sgBAK-1 was a gift from Boyi Gan (Addgene plasmid # 210131 ; http://n2t.net/addgene:210131 ; RRID:Addgene_210131)
