[The description below was written by a language model from this plasmid's Addgene catalogue record and pLannotate feature annotations shown in this document.]
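Description:
lentiCRISPR v2-sgBAK-1 is a single-vector lentiviral CRISPR plasmid built on the lentiCRISPR v2 backbone and designed to knock out human BAK1 (Bcl-2 homologous antagonist/killer, a pro-apoptotic BCL-2 family member) in mammalian cells. It is maintained in E. coli as a high-copy plasmid through a ColE1/pUC-type origin with ampicillin selection (AmpR). The backbone outside the viral region also carries an f1 origin and an SV40/EM7-driven bleomycin/Zeocin resistance cassette. The catalogue lists the size as about 12 kb, whereas the sequenced record is about 13 kb.

The transfer cassette is a third-generation, self-inactivating HIV-1 design. A CMV enhancer/promoter fused to a truncated 5' LTR drives genomic RNA production in packaging cells. It is followed by the Ψ packaging signal, a gag fragment, the RRE for Rev-dependent nuclear export, and the cPPT/CTS, and the cassette ends in a ΔU3 3' LTR with a downstream bGH polyadenylation signal.

Between the LTRs there are two expression units. A human U6 Pol III promoter transcribes the BAK1-targeting guide fused to the Streptococcus pyogenes gRNA scaffold. An EF-1α core promoter drives S. pyogenes Cas9, followed by the puromycin N-acetyltransferase coding sequence, with a WPRE to enhance transcript expression. The linker joining Cas9 to PuroR is not annotated in the feature table, though the two appear to share the same transcript.

After packaging and transduction, the integrated provirus supplies both nuclease and guide. Transduced cells can be enriched with puromycin, giving stable BAK1 disruption. The "-1" in the name suggests it is one of several guides against the gene, and the associated publication concerns disulfide stress-induced cell death.
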