Features (pLannotate 1.2.2; 33 found; start..end, strand, type, name):
    174..354     +  LTR            5' LTR (truncated): truncated 5' long terminal repeat (LTR) from HIV-1
    401..526     +  misc_feature   HIV-1 Ψ: packaging signal of human immunodeficiency virus type 1
    510..873     +  CDS            HIV-1 gag (fragment): gag protein from human immunodeficiency virus 1; gag
   1019..1252    +  misc_feature   RRE: The Rev response element (RRE) of HIV-1 allows for Rev-dependent mRNA export from the nucleus to the cytoplasm.
   1629..1729    +  CDS            Rev (fragment): human immunodeficiency virus 1 (HIV-1) Rev protein; rev; enhances nuclear export of unspliced and incompletely spliced viral mRNAs
   1779..1896    +  misc_feature   cPPT/CTS: central polypurine tract and central termination sequence of HIV-1
   1947..2187    +  promoter       U6 promoter: RNA polymerase III promoter for human U6 snRNA
   2217..2292    +  misc_RNA       gRNA scaffold: guide RNA scaffold for the Streptococcus pyogenes CRISPR/Cas9 system
   2310..2328    +  CDS            small t antigen (fragment): SV40 (simian virus 40) small t antigen
   2354..2565    +  promoter       EF-1α core promoter: core promoter for human elongation factor EF-1α
   2590..6693    +  CDS            Cas9: Cas9 (Csn1) endonuclease from the Streptococcus pyogenes Type II CRISPR/Cas system generates RNA-guided double strand breaks in DNA
   6831..7428    +  CDS            PuroR (fragment): puromycin N-acetyltransferase; pac from Streptomyces; confers resistance to puromycin
   7444..8032    +  misc_feature   WPRE: woodchuck hepatitis virus posttranscriptional regulatory element
   8083..8102    +  misc_feature   cPPT/CTS (fragment): central polypurine tract and central termination sequence of HIV-1
   8104..8337    +  LTR            3' LTR (ΔU3): self-inactivating 3' long terminal repeat (LTR) from HIV-1
   8369..8593    +  polyA_signal   bGH poly(A) signal: bovine growth hormone polyadenylation signal
   8597..8618    +  promoter       SV40 promoter (fragment): SV40 enhancer and early promoter
   8639..9067    +  rep_origin     f1 ori (sequence partly withheld): f1 bacteriophage origin of replication; arrow indicates direction of (+) strand synthesis
   9081..9410    +  promoter       SV40 promoter: SV40 enhancer and early promoter
   9458..9505    +  promoter       EM7 promoter: synthetic bacterial promoter&nbsp
   9524..9898    +  CDS            BleoR: antibiotic-binding protein; Sh ble from Streptoalloteichus hindustanus; confers resistance to bleomycin, phleomycin, and Zeocin™
   9908..10033   +  CDS            ble (fragment): BLE_KLEPN - Experimental evidence at protein level: Swiss-Prot protein existence level 1. Binding protein with a strong affinity to the bleomycin family of antibiotics. Binds to CL990; an antimitotic-antibiotic compound. From Klebsiella pneumoniae.
  10028..10149   +  polyA_signal   SV40 poly(A) signal: SV40 polyadenylation signal
  10220..10242   -  protein_bind   lac operator (fragment): The lac repressor binds to the lac operator to inhibit transcription in E. coli. This inhibition can be relieved by adding lactose or isopropyl-β-D-thiogalactopyranoside (IPTG). lac repressor encoded by lacI
  10246..10276   -  promoter       lac promoter: promoter for the E. coli lac operon
  10291..10312   -  protein_bind   CAP binding site: CAP binding activates transcription in the presence of cAMP. E. coli catabolite activator protein
  10325..10417   -  CDS            lacI (fragment): lac repressor; lacI; The lac repressor binds to the lac operator to inhibit transcription in E. coli. This inhibition can be relieved by adding lactose or isopropyl-β-D-thiogalactopyranoside (IPTG).
  10600..11188   -  rep_origin     ori: high-copy-number ColE1/pMB1/pBR322/pUC origin of replication
  11359..12219   -  CDS            AmpR: β-lactamase; bla; confers resistance to ampicillin, carbenicillin, and related antibiotics
  12220..12324   -  promoter       AmpR promoter: bla
  12383..12435   -  misc_feature   bom (fragment): basis of mobility region from pBR322
  12590..12969   +  enhancer       CMV enhancer: human cytomegalovirus immediate early enhancer
  12970..156     +  promoter       CMV promoter (across the origin): human cytomegalovirus (CMV) immediate early promoter
>Addgene plasmid #210131 | lentiCRISPR v2-sgBAK-1 | addgene full sequence | sequence record 413628 | Addgene NGS Result
TGACTCACGGGGATTTCCAAGTCTCCACCCCATTGACGTCAATGGGAGTTTGTTTTGGCACCAAAATCAA
CGGGACTTTCCAAAATGTCGTAACAACTCCGCCCCATTGACGCAAATGGGCGGTAGGCGTGTACGGTGGG
AGGTCTATATAAGCAGCGCGTTTTGCCTGTACTGGGTCTCTCTGGTTAGACCAGATCTGAGCCTGGGAGC
TCTCTGGCTAACTAGGGAACCCACTGCTTAAGCCTCAATAAAGCTTGCCTTGAGTGCTTCAAGTAGTGTG
TGCCCGTCTGTTGTGTGACTCTGGTAACTAGAGATCCCTCAGACCCTTTTAGTCAGTGTGGAAAATCTCT
AGCAGTGGCGCCCGAACAGGGACTTGAAAGCGAAAGGGAAACCAGAGGAGCTCTCTCGACGCAGGACTCG
GCTTGCTGAAGCGCGCACGGCAAGAGGCGAGGGGCGGCGACTGGTGAGTACGCCAAAAATTTTGACTAGC
GGAGGCTAGAAGGAGAGAGATGGGTGCGAGAGCGTCAGTATTAAGCGGGGGAGAATTAGATCGCGATGGG
AAAAAATTCGGTTAAGGCCAGGGGGAAAGAAAAAATATAAATTAAAACATATAGTATGGGCAAGCAGGGA
GCTAGAACGATTCGCAGTTAATCCTGGCCTGTTAGAAACATCAGAAGGCTGTAGACAAATACTGGGACAG
CTACAACCATCCCTTCAGACAGGATCAGAAGAACTTAGATCATTATATAATACAGTAGCAACCCTCTATT
GTGTGCATCAAAGGATAGAGATAAAAGACACCAAGGAAGCTTTAGACAAGATAGAGGAAGAGCAAAACAA
AAGTAAGACCACCGCACAGCAAGCGGCCGCTGATCTTCAGACCTGGAGGAGGAGATATGAGGGACAATTG
GAGAAGTGAATTATATAAATATAAAGTAGTAAAAATTGAACCATTAGGAGTAGCACCCACCAAGGCAAAG
AGAAGAGTGGTGCAGAGAGAAAAAAGAGCAGTGGGAATAGGAGCTTTGTTCCTTGGGTTCTTGGGAGCAG
CAGGAAGCACTATGGGCGCAGCGTCAATGACGCTGACGGTACAGGCCAGACAATTATTGTCTGGTATAGT
GCAGCAGCAGAACAATTTGCTGAGGGCTATTGAGGCGCAACAGCATCTGTTGCAACTCACAGTCTGGGGC
ATCAAGCAGCTCCAGGCAAGAATCCTGGCTGTGGAAAGATACCTAAAGGATCAACAGCTCCTGGGGATTT
GGGGTTGCTCTGGAAAACTCATTTGCACCACTGCTGTGCCTTGGAATGCTAGTTGGAGTAATAAATCTCT
GGAACAGATTTGGAATCACACGACCTGGATGGAGTGGGACAGAGAAATTAACAATTACACAAGCTTAATA
CACTCCTTAATTGAAGAATCGCAAAACCAGCAAGAAAAGAATGAACAAGAATTATTGGAATTAGATAAAT
GGGCAAGTTTGTGGAATTGGTTTAACATAACAAATTGGCTGTGGTATATAAAATTATTCATAATGATAGT
AGGAGGCTTGGTAGGTTTAAGAATAGTTTTTGCTGTACTTTCTATAGTGAATAGAGTTAGGCAGGGATAT
TCACCATTATCGTTTCAGACCCACCTCCCAACCCCGAGGGGACCCGACAGGCCCGAAGGAATAGAAGAAG
AAGGTGGAGAGAGAGACAGAGACAGATCCATTCGATTAGTGAACGGATCGGCACTGCGTGCGCCAATTCT
GCAGACAAATGGCAGTATTCATCCACAATTTTAAAAGAAAAGGGGGGATTGGGGGGTACAGTGCAGGGGA
AAGAATAGTAGACATAATAGCAACAGACATACAAACTAAAGAATTACAAAAACAAATTACAAAAATTCAA
AATTTTCGGGTTTATTACAGGGACAGCAGAGATCCAGTTTGGTTAATTAAGGTACCGAGGGCCTATTTCC
CATGATTCCTTCATATTTGCATATACGATACAAGGCTGTTAGAGAGATAATTAGAATTAATTTGACTGTA
AACACAAAGATATTAGTACAAAATACGTGACGTAGAAAGTAATAATTTCTTGGGTAGTTTGCAGTTTTAA
AATTATGTTTTAAAATGGACTATCATATGCTTACCGTAACTTGAAAGTATTTCGATTTCTTGGCTTTATA
TATCTTGTGGAAAGGACGAAACACCGGCAGGTAGCCCAGGACACAGGTTTTAGAGCTAGAAATAGCAAGT
TAAAATAAGGCTAGTCCGTTATCAACTTGAAAAAGTGGCACCGAGTCGGTGCTTTTTTGAATTCGCTAGC
TAGGTCTTGAAAGGAGTGGGAATTGGCTCCGGTGCCCGTCAGTGGGCAGAGCGCACATCGCCCACAGTCC
CCGAGAAGTTGGGGGGAGGGGTCGGCAATTGATCCGGTGCCTAGAGAAGGTGGCGCGGGGTAAACTGGGA
AAGTGATGTCGTGTACTGGCTCCGCCTTTTTCCCGAGGGTGGGGGAGAACCGTATATAAGTGCAGTAGTC
GCCGTGAACGTTCTTTTTCGCAACGGGTTTGCCGCCAGAACACAGGACCGGTTCTAGAGCGCTGCCACCA
TGGACAAGAAGTACAGCATCGGCCTGGACATCGGCACCAACTCTGTGGGCTGGGCCGTGATCACCGACGA
GTACAAGGTGCCCAGCAAGAAATTCAAGGTGCTGGGCAACACCGACCGGCACAGCATCAAGAAGAACCTG
ATCGGAGCCCTGCTGTTCGACAGCGGCGAAACAGCCGAGGCCACCCGGCTGAAGAGAACCGCCAGAAGAA
GATACACCAGACGGAAGAACCGGATCTGCTATCTGCAAGAGATCTTCAGCAACGAGATGGCCAAGGTGGA
CGACAGCTTCTTCCACAGACTGGAAGAGTCCTTCCTGGTGGAAGAGGATAAGAAGCACGAGCGGCACCCC
ATCTTCGGCAACATCGTGGACGAGGTGGCCTACCACGAGAAGTACCCCACCATCTACCACCTGAGAAAGA
AACTGGTGGACAGCACCGACAAGGCCGACCTGCGGCTGATCTATCTGGCCCTGGCCCACATGATCAAGTT
CCGGGGCCACTTCCTGATCGAGGGCGACCTGAACCCCGACAACAGCGACGTGGACAAGCTGTTCATCCAG
CTGGTGCAGACCTACAACCAGCTGTTCGAGGAAAACCCCATCAACGCCAGCGGCGTGGACGCCAAGGCCA
TCCTGTCTGCCAGACTGAGCAAGAGCAGACGGCTGGAAAATCTGATCGCCCAGCTGCCCGGCGAGAAGAA
GAATGGCCTGTTCGGAAACCTGATTGCCCTGAGCCTGGGCCTGACCCCCAACTTCAAGAGCAACTTCGAC
CTGGCCGAGGATGCCAAACTGCAGCTGAGCAAGGACACCTACGACGACGACCTGGACAACCTGCTGGCCC
AGATCGGCGACCAGTACGCCGACCTGTTTCTGGCCGCCAAGAACCTGTCCGACGCCATCCTGCTGAGCGA
CATCCTGAGAGTGAACACCGAGATCACCAAGGCCCCCCTGAGCGCCTCTATGATCAAGAGATACGACGAG
CACCACCAGGACCTGACCCTGCTGAAAGCTCTCGTGCGGCAGCAGCTGCCTGAGAAGTACAAAGAGATTT
TCTTCGACCAGAGCAAGAACGGCTACGCCGGCTACATTGACGGCGGAGCCAGCCAGGAAGAGTTCTACAA
GTTCATCAAGCCCATCCTGGAAAAGATGGACGGCACCGAGGAACTGCTCGTGAAGCTGAACAGAGAGGAC
CTGCTGCGGAAGCAGCGGACCTTCGACAACGGCAGCATCCCCCACCAGATCCACCTGGGAGAGCTGCACG
CCATTCTGCGGCGGCAGGAAGATTTTTACCCATTCCTGAAGGACAACCGGGAAAAGATCGAGAAGATCCT
GACCTTCCGCATCCCCTACTACGTGGGCCCTCTGGCCAGGGGAAACAGCAGATTCGCCTGGATGACCAGA
AAGAGCGAGGAAACCATCACCCCCTGGAACTTCGAGGAAGTGGTGGACAAGGGCGCTTCCGCCCAGAGCT
TCATCGAGCGGATGACCAACTTCGATAAGAACCTGCCCAACGAGAAGGTGCTGCCCAAGCACAGCCTGCT
GTACGAGTACTTCACCGTGTATAACGAGCTGACCAAAGTGAAATACGTGACCGAGGGAATGAGAAAGCCC
GCCTTCCTGAGCGGCGAGCAGAAAAAGGCCATCGTGGACCTGCTGTTCAAGACCAACCGGAAAGTGACCG
TGAAGCAGCTGAAAGAGGACTACTTCAAGAAAATCGAGTGCTTCGACTCCGTGGAAATCTCCGGCGTGGA
AGATCGGTTCAACGCCTCCCTGGGCACATACCACGATCTGCTGAAAATTATCAAGGACAAGGACTTCCTG
GACAATGAGGAAAACGAGGACATTCTGGAAGATATCGTGCTGACCCTGACACTGTTTGAGGACAGAGAGA
TGATCGAGGAACGGCTGAAAACCTATGCCCACCTGTTCGACGACAAAGTGATGAAGCAGCTGAAGCGGCG
GAGATACACCGGCTGGGGCAGGCTGAGCCGGAAGCTGATCAACGGCATCCGGGACAAGCAGTCCGGCAAG
ACAATCCTGGATTTCCTGAAGTCCGACGGCTTCGCCAACAGAAACTTCATGCAGCTGATCCACGACGACA
GCCTGACCTTTAAAGAGGACATCCAGAAAGCCCAGGTGTCCGGCCAGGGCGATAGCCTGCACGAGCACAT
TGCCAATCTGGCCGGCAGCCCCGCCATTAAGAAGGGCATCCTGCAGACAGTGAAGGTGGTGGACGAGCTC
GTGAAAGTGATGGGCCGGCACAAGCCCGAGAACATCGTGATCGAAATGGCCAGAGAGAACCAGACCACCC
AGAAGGGACAGAAGAACAGCCGCGAGAGAATGAAGCGGATCGAAGAGGGCATCAAAGAGCTGGGCAGCCA
GATCCTGAAAGAACACCCCGTGGAAAACACCCAGCTGCAGAACGAGAAGCTGTACCTGTACTACCTGCAG
AATGGGCGGGATATGTACGTGGACCAGGAACTGGACATCAACCGGCTGTCCGACTACGATGTGGACCATA
TCGTGCCTCAGAGCTTTCTGAAGGACGACTCCATCGACAACAAGGTGCTGACCAGAAGCGACAAGAACCG
GGGCAAGAGCGACAACGTGCCCTCCGAAGAGGTCGTGAAGAAGATGAAGAACTACTGGCGGCAGCTGCTG
AACGCCAAGCTGATTACCCAGAGAAAGTTCGACAATCTGACCAAGGCCGAGAGAGGCGGCCTGAGCGAAC
TGGATAAGGCCGGCTTCATCAAGAGACAGCTGGTGGAAACCCGGCAGATCACAAAGCACGTGGCACAGAT
CCTGGACTCCCGGATGAACACTAAGTACGACGAGAATGACAAGCTGATCCGGGAAGTGAAAGTGATCACC
CTGAAGTCCAAGCTGGTGTCCGATTTCCGGAAGGATTTCCAGTTTTACAAAGTGCGCGAGATCAACAACT
ACCACCACGCCCACGACGCCTACCTGAACGCCGTCGTGGGAACCGCCCTGATCAAAAAGTACCCTAAGCT
GGAAAGCGAGTTCGTGTACGGCGACTACAAGGTGTACGACGTGCGGAAGATGATCGCCAAGAGCGAGCAG
GAAATCGGCAAGGCTACCGCCAAGTACTTCTTCTACAGCAACATCATGAACTTTTTCAAGACCGAGATTA
CCCTGGCCAACGGCGAGATCCGGAAGCGGCCTCTGATCGAGACAAACGGCGAAACCGGGGAGATCGTGTG
GGATAAGGGCCGGGATTTTGCCACCGTGCGGAAAGTGCTGAGCATGCCCCAAGTGAATATCGTGAAAAAG
ACCGAGGTGCAGACAGGCGGCTTCAGCAAAGAGTCTATCCTGCCCAAGAGGAACAGCGATAAGCTGATCG
CCAGAAAGAAGGACTGGGACCCTAAGAAGTACGGCGGCTTCGACAGCCCCACCGTGGCCTATTCTGTGCT
GGTGGTGGCCAAAGTGGAAAAGGGCAAGTCCAAGAAACTGAAGAGTGTGAAAGAGCTGCTGGGGATCACC
ATCATGGAAAGAAGCAGCTTCGAGAAGAATCCCATCGACTTTCTGGAAGCCAAGGGCTACAAAGAAGTGA
AAAAGGACCTGATCATCAAGCTGCCTAAGTACTCCCTGTTCGAGCTGGAAAACGGCCGGAAGAGAATGCT
GGCCTCTGCCGGCGAACTGCAGAAGGGAAACGAACTGGCCCTGCCCTCCAAATATGTGAACTTCCTGTAC
CTGGCCAGCCACTATGAGAAGCTGAAGGGCTCCCCCGAGGATAATGAGCAGAAACAGCTGTTTGTGGAAC
AGCACAAGCACTACCTGGACGAGATCATCGAGCAGATCAGCGAGTTCTCCAAGAGAGTGATCCTGGCCGA
CGCTAATCTGGACAAAGTGCTGTCCGCCTACAACAAGCACCGGGATAAGCCCATCAGAGAGCAGGCCGAG
AATATCATCCACCTGTTTACCCTGACCAATCTGGGAGCCCCTGCCGCCTTCAAGTACTTTGACACCACCA
TCGACCGGAAGAGGTACACCAGCACCAAAGAGGTGCTGGACGCCACCCTGATCCACCAGAGCATCACCGG
CCTGTACGAGACACGGATCGACCTGTCTCAGCTGGGAGGCGACAAGCGACCTGCCGCCACAAAGAAGGCT
GGACAGGCTAAGAAGAAGAAAGATTACAAAGACGATGACGATAAGGGATCCGGCGCAACAAACTTCTCTC
TGCTGAAACAAGCCGGAGATGTCGAAGAGAATCCTGGACCGACCGAGTACAAGCCCACGGTGCGCCTCGC
CACCCGCGACGACGTCCCCAGGGCCGTACGCACCCTCGCCGCCGCGTTCGCCGACTACCCCGCCACGCGC
CACACCGTCGATCCGGACCGCCACATCGAGCGGGTCACCGAGCTGCAAGAACTCTTCCTCACGCGCGTCG
GGCTCGACATCGGCAAGGTGTGGGTCGCGGACGACGGCGCCGCGGTGGCGGTCTGGACCACGCCGGAGAG
CGTCGAAGCGGGGGCGGTGTTCGCCGAGATCGGCCCGCGCATGGCCGAGTTGAGCGGTTCCCGGCTGGCC
GCGCAGCAACAGATGGAAGGCCTCCTGGCGCCGCACCGGCCCAAGGAGCCCGCGTGGTTCCTGGCCACCG
TCGGAGTCTCGCCCGACCACCAGGGCAAGGGTCTGGGCAGCGCCGTCGTGCTCCCCGGAGTGGAGGCGGC
CGAGCGCGCCGGGGTGCCCGCCTTCCTGGAGACCTCCGCGCCCCGCAACCTCCCCTTCTACGAGCGGCTC
GGCTTCACCGTCACCGCCGACGTCGAGGTGCCCGAAGGACCGCGCACCTGGTGCATGACCCGCAAGCCCG
GTGCCTGAACGCGTTAAGTCGACAATCAACCTCTGGATTACAAAATTTGTGAAAGATTGACTGGTATTCT
TAACTATGTTGCTCCTTTTACGCTATGTGGATACGCTGCTTTAATGCCTTTGTATCATGCTATTGCTTCC
CGTATGGCTTTCATTTTCTCCTCCTTGTATAAATCCTGGTTGCTGTCTCTTTATGAGGAGTTGTGGCCCG
TTGTCAGGCAACGTGGCGTGGTGTGCACTGTGTTTGCTGACGCAACCCCCACTGGTTGGGGCATTGCCAC
CACCTGTCAGCTCCTTTCCGGGACTTTCGCTTTCCCCCTCCCTATTGCCACGGCGGAACTCATCGCCGCC
TGCCTTGCCCGCTGCTGGACAGGGGCTCGGCTGTTGGGCACTGACAATTCCGTGGTGTTGTCGGGGAAAT
CATCGTCCTTTCCTTGGCTGCTCGCCTGTGTTGCCACCTGGATTCTGCGCGGGACGTCCTTCTGCTACGT
CCCTTCGGCCCTCAATCCAGCGGACCTTCCTTCCCGCGGCCTGCTGCCGGCTCTGCGGCCTCTTCCGCGT
CTTCGCCTTCGCCCTCAGACGAGTCGGATCTCCCTTTGGGCCGCCTCCCCGCGTCGACTTTAAGACCAAT
GACTTACAAGGCAGCTGTAGATCTTAGCCACTTTTTAAAAGAAAAGGGGGGACTGGAAGGGCTAATTCAC
TCCCAACGAAGACAAGATCTGCTTTTTGCTTGTACTGGGTCTCTCTGGTTAGACCAGATCTGAGCCTGGG
AGCTCTCTGGCTAACTAGGGAACCCACTGCTTAAGCCTCAATAAAGCTTGCCTTGAGTGCTTCAAGTAGT
GTGTGCCCGTCTGTTGTGTGACTCTGGTAACTAGAGATCCCTCAGACCCTTTTAGTCAGTGTGGAAAATC
TCTAGCAGGGCCCGTTTAAACCCGCTGATCAGCCTCGACTGTGCCTTCTAGTTGCCAGCCATCTGTTGTT
TGCCCCTCCCCCGTGCCTTCCTTGACCCTGGAAGGTGCCACTCCCACTGTCCTTTCCTAATAAAATGAGG
AAATTGCATCGCATTGTCTGAGTAGGTGTCATTCTATTCTGGGGGGTGGGGTGGGGCAGGACAGCAAGGG
GGAGGATTGGGAAGACAATAGCAGGCATGCTGGGGATGCGGTGGGCTCTATGGCTTCTGAGGCGGAAAGA
ACCAGCTGGGGCTCTAGGGGGTATCCCC
[124 nt withheld, positions 8639-8762]
C
[91 nt withheld, positions 8764-8854]
A
[49 nt withheld, positions 8856-8904]
CCTTTGACGTTGGAGTCCACGTTCTTT
[37 nt withheld, positions 8932-8968]
ACCCTATCTCGGTCTATTCTTTTGATTTATAAGGGATTTTGCCGATTTCGGCCTATTGGTTAAAAAATGA
GCTGATTTAACAAAAATTTAACGCGAATTAATTCTGTGGAATGTGTGTCAGTTAGGGTGTGGAAAGTCCC
CAGGCTCCCCAGCAGGCAGAAGTATGCAAAGCATGCATCTCAATTAGTCAGCAACCAGGTGTGGAAAGTC
CCCAGGCTCCCCAGCAGGCAGAAGTATGCAAAGCATGCATCTCAATTAGTCAGCAACCATAGTCCCGCCC
CTAACTCCGCCCATCCCGCCCCTAACTCCGCCCAGTTCCGCCCATTCTCCGCCCCATGGCTGACTAATTT
TTTTTATTTATGCAGAGGCCGAGGCCGCCTCTGCCTCTGAGCTATTCCAGAAGTAGTGAGGAGGCTTTTT
TGGAGGCCTAGGCTTTTGCAAAAAGCTCCCGGGAGCTTGTATATCCATTTTCGGATCTGATCAGCACGTG
TTGACAATTAATCATCGGCATAGTATATCGGCATAGTATAATACGACAAGGTGAGGAACTAAACCATGGC
CAAGTTGACCAGTGCCGTTCCGGTGCTCACCGCGCGCGACGTCGCCGGAGCGGTCGAGTTCTGGACCGAC
CGGCTCGGGTTCTCCCGGGACTTCGTGGAGGACGACTTCGCCGGTGTGGTCCGGGACGACGTGACCCTGT
TCATCAGCGCGGTCCAGGACCAGGTGGTGCCGGACAACACCCTGGCCTGGGTGTGGGTGCGCGGCCTGGA
CGAGCTGTACGCCGAGTGGTCGGAGGTCGTGTCCACGAACTTCCGGGACGCCTCCGGGCCGGCCATGACC
GAGATCGGCGAGCAGCCGTGGGGGCGGGAGTTCGCCCTGCGCGACCCGGCCGGCAACTGCGTGCACTTCG
TGGCCGAGGAGCAGGACTGACACGTGCTACGAGATTTCGATTCCACCGCCGCCTTCTATGAAAGGTTGGG
CTTCGGAATCGTTTTCCGGGACGCCGGCTGGATGATCCTCCAGCGCGGGGATCTCATGCTGGAGTTCTTC
GCCCACCCCAACTTGTTTATTGCAGCTTATAATGGTTACAAATAAAGCAATAGCATCACAAATTTCACAA
ATAAAGCATTTTTTTCACTGCATTCTAGTTGTGGTTTGTCCAAACTCATCAATGTATCTTATCATGTCTG
TATACCGTCGACCTCTAGCTAGAGCTTGGCGTAATCATGGTCATAGCTGTTTCCTGTGTGAAATTGTTAT
CCGCTCACAATTCCACACAACATACGAGCCGGAAGCATAAAGTGTAAAGCCTGGGGTGCCTAATGAGTGA
GCTAACTCACATTAATTGCGTTGCGCTCACTGCCCGCTTTCCAGTCGGGAAACCTGTCGTGCCAGCTGCA
TTAATGAATCGGCCAACGCGCGGGGAGAGGCGGTTTGCGTATTGGGCGCTCTTCCGCTTCCTCGCTCACT
GACTCGCTGCGCTCGGTCGTTCGGCTGCGGCGAGCGGTATCAGCTCACTCAAAGGCGGTAATACGGTTAT
CCACAGAATCAGGGGATAACGCAGGAAAGAACATGTGAGCAAAAGGCCAGCAAAAGGCCAGGAACCGTAA
AAAGGCCGCGTTGCTGGCGTTTTTCCATAGGCTCCGCCCCCCTGACGAGCATCACAAAAATCGACGCTCA
AGTCAGAGGTGGCGAAACCCGACAGGACTATAAAGATACCAGGCGTTTCCCCCTGGAAGCTCCCTCGTGC
GCTCTCCTGTTCCGACCCTGCCGCTTACCGGATACCTGTCCGCCTTTCTCCCTTCGGGAAGCGTGGCGCT
TTCTCATAGCTCACGCTGTAGGTATCTCAGTTCGGTGTAGGTCGTTCGCTCCAAGCTGGGCTGTGTGCAC
GAACCCCCCGTTCAGCCCGACCGCTGCGCCTTATCCGGTAACTATCGTCTTGAGTCCAACCCGGTAAGAC
ACGACTTATCGCCACTGGCAGCAGCCACTGGTAACAGGATTAGCAGAGCGAGGTATGTAGGCGGTGCTAC
AGAGTTCTTGAAGTGGTGGCCTAACTACGGCTACACTAGAAGAACAGTATTTGGTATCTGCGCTCTGCTG
AAGCCAGTTACCTTCGGAAAAAGAGTTGGTAGCTCTTGATCCGGCAAACAAACCACCGCTGGTAGCGGTG
GTTTTTTTGTTTGCAAGCAGCAGATTACGCGCAGAAAAAAAGGATCTCAAGAAGATCCTTTGATCTTTTC
TACGGGGTCTGACGCTCAGTGGAACGAAAACTCACGTTAAGGGATTTTGGTCATGAGATTATCAAAAAGG
ATCTTCACCTAGATCCTTTTAAATTAAAAATGAAGTTTTAAATCAATCTAAAGTATATATGAGTAAACTT
GGTCTGACAGTTACCAATGCTTAATCAGTGAGGCACCTATCTCAGCGATCTGTCTATTTCGTTCATCCAT
AGTTGCCTGACTCCCCGTCGTGTAGATAACTACGATACGGGAGGGCTTACCATCTGGCCCCAGTGCTGCA
ATGATACCGCGAGACCCACGCTCACCGGCTCCAGATTTATCAGCAATAAACCAGCCAGCCGGAAGGGCCG
AGCGCAGAAGTGGTCCTGCAACTTTATCCGCCTCCATCCAGTCTATTAATTGTTGCCGGGAAGCTAGAGT
AAGTAGTTCGCCAGTTAATAGTTTGCGCAACGTTGTTGCCATTGCTACAGGCATCGTGGTGTCACGCTCG
TCGTTTGGTATGGCTTCATTCAGCTCCGGTTCCCAACGATCAAGGCGAGTTACATGATCCCCCATGTTGT
GCAAAAAAGCGGTTAGCTCCTTCGGTCCTCCGATCGTTGTCAGAAGTAAGTTGGCCGCAGTGTTATCACT
CATGGTTATGGCAGCACTGCATAATTCTCTTACTGTCATGCCATCCGTAAGATGCTTTTCTGTGACTGGT
GAGTACTCAACCAAGTCATTCTGAGAATAGTGTATGCGGCGACCGAGTTGCTCTTGCCCGGCGTCAATAC
GGGATAATACCGCGCCACATAGCAGAACTTTAAAAGTGCTCATCATTGGAAAACGTTCTTCGGGGCGAAA
ACTCTCAAGGATCTTACCGCTGTTGAGATCCAGTTCGATGTAACCCACTCGTGCACCCAACTGATCTTCA
GCATCTTTTACTTTCACCAGCGTTTCTGGGTGAGCAAAAACAGGAAGGCAAAATGCCGCAAAAAAGGGAA
TAAGGGCGACACGGAAATGTTGAATACTCATACTCTTCCTTTTTCAATATTATTGAAGCATTTATCAGGG
TTATTGTCTCATGAGCGGATACATATTTGAATGTATTTAGAAAAATAAACAAATAGGGGTTCCGCGCACA
TTTCCCCGAAAAGTGCCACCTGACGTCGACGGATCGGGAGATCTCCCGATCCCCTATGGTGCACTCTCAG
TACAATCTGCTCTGATGCCGCATAGTTAAGCCAGTATCTGCTCCCTGCTTGTGTGTTGGAGGTCGCTGAG
TAGTGCGCGAGCAAAATTTAAGCTACAACAAGGCAAGGCTTGACCGACAATTGCATGAAGAATCTGCTTA
GGGTTAGGCGTTTTGCGCTGCTTCGCGATGTACGGGCCAGATATACGCGTTGACATTGATTATTGACTAG
TTATTAATAGTAATCAATTACGGGGTCATTAGTTCATAGCCCATATATGGAGTTCCGCGTTACATAACTT
ACGGTAAATGGCCCGCCTGGCTGACCGCCCAACGACCCCCGCCCATTGACGTCAATAATGACGTATGTTC
CCATAGTAACGCCAATAGGGACTTTCCATTGACGTCAATGGGTGGAGTATTTACGGTAAACTGCCCACTT
GGCAGTACATCAAGTGTATCATATGCCAAGTACGCCCCCTATTGACGTCAATGACGGTAAATGGCCCGCC
TGGCATTATGCCCAGTACATGACCTTATGGGACTTTCCTACTTGGCAGTACATCTACGTATTAGTCATCG
CTATTACCATGGTGATGCGGTTTTGGCAGTACATCAATGGGCGTGGATAGCGGTT
